Addgene plasmid #16096: pcDNAOX-IRK3
Depositing lab: Larry Salkoff. Depositing organization: Washington University in Saint Louis. Publication: Eight potassium channel families revealed by the C. elegans genome project. Wei A, Jegla T, Salkoff L. Neuropharmacology. 1996 . 35(7):805-29. 10.1016/0028-3908(96)00126-8 PubMed 8938713.
Backbone
  Vector backbone: pcDNAOX
  Backbone size w/o insert (bp): 5700
  Vector type: Mammalian expression & Oocyte expression
  Selectable markers: Neomycin (select with G418)
Growth in bacteria
  Bacterial resistance: Ampicillin, 100 μg/mL
  Growth temperature: 37°C
  Growth strain: DH5alpha
  Copy number: Unknown
Gene/Insert
  Gene/Insert name: Inward Rectifying K (potassium) channel family) (alt names: XO970; K04G11.5)
  Species: C. elegans (nematode)
  Insert size (bp): 1720
  Mutation: N/A
  GenBank ID: NM_077994
  Entrez Gene: irk-3
  Cloning method: Restriction Enzyme; 5′ cloning site Xho1 (not destroyed); 3′ cloning site Xho1 (not destroyed)
  Sequencing primers: 5′ T7; 3′ SP6
Terms and licenses: Academic/Nonprofit Terms; Industry Terms: Not Available to Industry
How to cite: pcDNAOX-IRK3 was a gift from Larry Salkoff (Addgene plasmid # 16096 ; http://n2t.net/addgene:16096 ; RRID:Addgene_16096)
