[The description below was written by a language model from this plasmid's Addgene catalogue record.]
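Description:
pcDNAOX-IRK3 is a dual-purpose expression plasmid built on the pcDNAOX backbone (about 5.7 kb without insert), which the record classifies as suitable for both mammalian cell expression and oocyte expression. It is propagated in E. coli under ampicillin selection, and it carries a neomycin resistance marker so that transfected mammalian cells can be selected with G418. The copy number is listed as unknown, and the record gives no feature table, so the origin of replication, the promoter driving the insert and any untranslated-region or polyadenylation elements are not stated. The listed sequencing primers, T7 on the 5′ side and SP6 on the 3′ side, indicate that these phage promoter sites flank the cloning site. In oocyte vectors such a site is commonly used for in vitro transcription of cRNA for injection, though the record does not say so for this backbone.

The payload is a roughly 1.7 kb insert encoding irk-3 from Caenorhabditis elegans (also recorded as K04G11.5 and XO970), a member of the inward rectifying potassium channel family. No mutation, epitope tag or fusion partner is recorded. The fragment was cloned by restriction digestion into an XhoI site, with XhoI retained at both ends, so the insert can be released with a single enzyme, although such non-directional cloning means orientation had to be checked. The construct comes from work cataloguing the potassium channel families revealed by the C. elegans genome. Its design suits heterologous expression of the nematode channel in cultured mammalian cells or oocytes, most plausibly for functional characterisation of channel properties, although the record does not spell out specific experiments.
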