>Addgene plasmid #16096 | pcDNAOX-IRK3 | addgene partial sequence | sequence record 22808 | T7 5'-TAATACGACTCACTATAGGG-3'
TTTTTGCAGAGCTCAGAATAAACGCTCAACTTTGGCAGAGCTAGCGTCGACGGTATCGATAAGCTTGATA
TCGAATTCCTGCAGCCCGGGGGATCCACTAGTTCTAGACTCGAGCACTGTTGGCCTACTGGGTTTAATTA
CCCAAGTTTGAGACCACGAGTATGTCGTTGGCTGAAGAACTTGAACGATTATCTGGTGAAAATGGAGCAA
AAAAGGAGCTGAACGGTTGGCGACTCTCCAGTTCAGCTCCAGAACTTGGTGTGCAACGAGCTCGCTTGGT
ATCAAAGGATGGTAAAACTCTACTCAACAATATTCAAATTCCGGAACGATTTCGTCAAGCATACAAATGG
AGGTATTGCAGAAACTGGTTTCACCTTATCATTGAATGCAATTGGAGGACAATTTGCATACTGTTTTTAC
TCGGCTTCATTGTATCGTGGACAATTTTTGCAGTTATCTACTACGTGATATCAAGGTTGAAGACGGTGAA
AAAGGATGAATCATGTATTGCCAACGTTGACACGCTTATTAGTGCTTTTTTGTTCAGTATGGAATCACAA
CATACCATCGGATACGGACTGCGGTACATGACGGATTTATGTCCACCTGCATATCTAACGCTTTGCGTAC
AATGCGTCGTAGGAGTCTTTTTACAAACTATCTTAGCGGGAATCGTTATTGCGAAAATTTTAAGACCAAA
AAAGCGGCGGCAGGAAATGCGTTTCTCCAGAATGGCAGTGATTGGGCCCTTAGATGAACACGATAAACGG
CCTACACTTAT
